>Addgene plasmid #11694 | V677 pDNR MCS BE lacZ alpha - Donor | depositor full sequence | sequence record 7026 | Author sequence
ATAACTTCGTATAGCATACATTATACGAAGTTATGGGGATCCGTCGACGGCGCCCAATACGCAAACCGCC
TCTCCCCGCGCGTTGGCCGATTCATTAATGCAGCTGGCACGACAGGTTTCCCGACTGGAAAGCGGGCAGT
GAGCGCAACGCAATTAATGTGAGTTAGCTCACTCATTAGGCACCCCAGGCTTTACACTTTATGCTTCCGG
CTCGTATGTTGTGTGAAATTGTGAGCGGATAACAATTTCACACAGGAAACAGCTATGACCATGATTACGG
ATTCACTGGCCGTCGTTTTACAACGTCGTGACTGGGAAAACCCTGGCGTTACCCAACTTAATCGCCTTGC
AGCACATCCCCCTTTCGCCAGCTGGCGTAATAGCGAAGAGGCCCGCACCGATCGCCCTTCCCAACAGTTG
CGCAGCCTGAATGGCGAATGGCGAAGCTTGAATTCCAGGTAAGTTAGCCTAGGAGATCCTGGTCATGACT
AGTGCTTGGATTCTCACCAATAAAAAACGCCCGGCGGCAACCGAGCGTTCTGAACAAATCCAGATGGAGT
TCTGAGGTCATTACTGGATCTATCAACAGGAGTCCAAGCGAGCTCGATATCAAATTACGCCCCGCCCTGC
CACTCATCGCAGTACTGTTGTAATTCATTAAGCATTCTGCCGACATGGAAGCCATCACAAACGGCATGAT
GAACCTGAATCGCCAGCGGCATCAGCACCTTGTCGCCTTGCGTATAATATTTGCCCATGGTGAAAACGGG
GGCGAAGAAGTTGTCCATATTGGCCACGTTTAAATCAAAACTGGTGAAACTCACCCAGGGATTGGCTGAG
ACGAAAAACATATTCTCAATAAACCCTTTAGGGAAATAGGCCAGGTTTTCACCGTAACACGCCACATCTT
GCGAATATATGTGTAGAAACTGCCGGAAATCGTCGTGGTATTCACTCCAGAGCGATGAAAACGTTTCAGT
TTGCTCATGGAAAACGGTGTAACAAGGGTGAACACTATCCCATATCACCAGCTCACCGTCTTTCATTGCC
ATACGAAATTCCGGATGAGCATTCATCAGGCGGGCAAGAATGTGAATAAAGGCCGGATAAAACTTGTGCT
TATTTTTCTTTACGGTCTTTAAAAAGGCCGTAATATCCAGCTGAACGGTCTGGTTATAGGTACATTGAGC
AACTGACTGAAATGCCTCAAAATGTTCTTTACGATGCCATTGGGATATATCAACGGTGGTATATCCAGTG
ATTTTTTTCTCCATTTTAGCTTCCTTAGCTCCTGAAAGATCCATAACTTCGTATAGCATACATTATACGA
AGTTATGCGGCCGCGACGTCCACATATACCTGCCGTTCACTATTATTTAGTGAAATGAGATATTATGATA
TTTTCTGAATTGTGATTAAAAAGGCAACTTTATGCCCATGCAACAGAAACTATAAAAAATACAGAGAATG
AAAAGAAACAGATAGATTTTTTAGTTCTTTAGGCCCGTAGTCTGCAAATCCTTTTATGATTTTCTATCAA
ACAAAAGAGGAAAATAGACCAGTTGCAATCCAAACGAGAGTCTAATAGAATGAGGTCGAAAAGTAAATCG
CGCGGGTTTGTTACTGATAAAGCAGGCAAGACCTAAAATGTGTAAAGGGCAAAGTGTATACTTTGGCGTC
ACCCCTTACATATTTTAGGTCTTTTTTTATTGTGCGTAACTAACTTGCCATCTTCAAACAGGAGGGCTGG
AAGAAGCAGACCGCTAACACAGTACATAAAAAAGGAGACATGAACGATGAACATCAAAAAGTTTGCAAAA
CAAGCAACAGTATTAACCTTTACTACCGCACTGCTGGCAGGAGGCGCAACTCAAGCGTTTGCGAAAGAAA
CGAACCAAAAGCCATATAAGGAAACATACGGCATTTCCCATATTACACGCCATGATATGCTGCAAATCCC
TGAACAGCAAAAAAATGAAAAATATCAAGTTCCTGAGTTCGATTCGTCCACAATTAAAAATATCTCTTCT
GCAAAAGGCCTGGACGTTTGGGACAGCTGGCCATTACAAAACGCTGACGGCACTGTCGCAAACTATCACG
GCTACCACATCGTCTTTGCATTAGCCGGAGATCCTAAAAATGCGGATGACACATCGATTTACATGTTCTA
TCAAAAAGTCGGCGAAACTTCTATTGACAGCTGGAAAAACGCTGGCCGCGTCTTTAAAGACAGCGACAAA
TTCGATGCAAATGATTCTATCCTAAAAGACCAAACACAAGAATGGTCAGGTTCAGCCACATTTACATCTG
ACGGAAAAATCCGTTTATTCTACACTGATTTCTCCGGTAAACATTACGGCAAACAAACACTGACAACTGC
ACAAGTTAACGTATCAGCATCAGACAGCTCTTTGAACATCAACGGTGTAGAGGATTATAAATCAATCTTT
GACGGTGACGGAAAAACGTATCAAAATGTACAGCAGTTCATCGATGAAGGCAACTACAGCTCAGGCGACA
ACCATACGCTGAGAGATCCTCACTACGTAGAAGATAAAGGCCACAAATACTTAGTATTTGAAGCAAACAC
TGGAACTGAAGATGGCTACCAAGGCGAAGAATCTTTATTTAACAAAGCATACTATGGCAAAAGCACATCA
TTCTTCCGTCAAGAAAGTCAAAAACTTCTGCAAAGCGATAAAAAACGCACGGCTGAGTTAGCAAACGGCG
CTCTCGGTATGATTGAGCTAAACGATGATTACACACTGAAAAAAGTGATGAAACCGCTGATTGCATCTAA
CACAGTAACAGATGAAATTGAACGCGCGAACGTCTTTAAAATGAACGGCAAATGGTACCTGTTCACTGAC
TCCCGCGGATCAAAAATGACGATTGACGGCATTACGTCTAACGATATTTACATGCTTGGTTATGTTTCTA
ATTCTTTAACTGGCCCATACAAGCCGCTGAACAAAACTGGCCTTGTGTTAAAAATGGATCTTGATCCTAA
CGATGTAACCTTTACTTACTCACACTTCGCTGTACCTCAAGCGAAAGGAAACAATGTCGTGATTACAAGC
TATATGACAAACAGAGGATTCTACGCAGACAAACAATCAACGTTTGCGCCTAGCTTCCTGCTGAACATCA
AAGGCAAGAAAACATCTGTTGTCAAAGACAGCATCCTTGAACAAGGACAATTAACAGTTAACAAATAAAA
ACGCAAAAGAAAATGCCGATATCCTATTGGCATTGACGTCAGGTGGCACTTTTCGGGGAAATGTGCGCGG
AACCCCTATTTGTTTATTTTTCTAAATACATTCAAATATGTATCCGCTCATGAGACAATAACCCTGATAA
ATGCTTCAATAATATTGAAAAAGGAAGAGTATGAGTATTCAACATTTCCGTGTCGCCCTTATTCCCTTTT
TTGCGGCATTTTGCCTTCCTGTTTTTGCTCACCCAGAAACGCTGGTGAAAGTAAAAGATGCTGAAGATCA
GTTGGGTGCACGAGTGGGTTACATCGAACTGGATCTCAACAGCGGTAAGATCCTTGAGAGTTTTCGCCCC
GAAGAACGTTTTCCAATGATGAGCACTTTTAAAGTTCTGCTATGTGGCGCGGTATTATCCCGTATTGACG
CCGGGCAAGAGCAACTCGGTCGCCGCATACACTATTCTCAGAATGACTTGGTTGAGTACTCACCAGTCAC
AGAAAAGCATCTTACGGATGGCATGACAGTAAGAGAATTATGCAGTGCTGCCATAACCATGAGTGATAAC
ACTGCGGCCAACTTACTTCTGACAACGATCGGAGGACCGAAGGAGCTAACCGCTTTTTTGCACAACATGG
GGGATCATGTAACTCGCCTTGATCGTTGGGAACCGGAGCTGAATGAAGCCATACCAAACGACGAGCGTGA
CACCACGATGCCTGTAGCAATGGCAACAACGTTGCGCAAACTATTAACTGGCGAACTACTTACTCTAGCT
TCCCGGCAACAATTAATAGACTGGATGGAGGCGGATAAAGTTGCAGGACCACTTCTGCGCTCGGCCCTTC
CGGCTGGCTGGTTTATTGCTGATAAATCTGGAGCCGGTGAGCGTGGGTCTCGCGGTATCATTGCAGCACT
GGGGCCAGATGGTAAGCCCTCCCGTATCGTAGTTATCTACACGACGGGGAGTCAGGCAACTATGGATGAA
CGAAATAGACAGATCGCTGAGATAGGTGCCTCACTGATTAAGCATTGGTAACTGTCAGACCAAGTTTACT
CATATATACTTTAGATTGATTTAAAACTTCATTTTTAATTTAAAAGGATCTAGGTGAAGATCCTTTTTGA
TAATCTCATGACCAAAATCCCTTAACGTGAGTTTTCGTTCCACTGAGCGTCAGACCCCGTAGAAAAGATC
AAAGGATCTTCTTGAGATCCTTTTTTTCTGCGCGTAATCTGCTGCTTGCAAACAAAAAAACCACCGCTAC
CAGCGGTGGTTTGTTTGCCGGATCAAGAGCTACCAACTCTTTTTCCGAAGGTAACTGGCTTCAGCAGAGC
GCAGATACCAAATACTGTTCTTCTAGTGTAGCCGTAGTTAGGCCACCACTTCAAGAACTCTGTAGCACCG
CCTACATACCTCGCTCTGCTAATCCTGTTACCAGTGGCTGCTGCCAGTGGCGATAAGTCGTGTCTTACCG
GGTTGGACTCAAGACGATAGTTACCGGATAAGGCGCAGCGGTCGGGCTGAACGGGGGGTTCGTGCACACA
GCCCAGCTTGGAGCGAACGACCTACACCGAACTGAGATACCTACAGCGTGAGCTATGAGAAAGCGCCACG
CTTCCCGAAGGGAGAAAGGCGGACAGGTATCCGGTAAGCGGCAGGGTCGGAACAGGAGAGCGCACGAGGG
AGCTTCCAGGGGGAAACGCCTGGTATCTTTATAGTCCTGTCGGGTTTCGCCACCTCTGACTTGAGCGTCG
ATTTTTGTGATGCTCGTCAGGGGGGCGGAGCCTATGGAAAAACGCCAGCAACGCGGCCTTTTTACGGTTC
CTGGCCTTTTGCTGGCCTTTTGCTCACATGTTCTTTCCTGCGTTATCCCCTGATTCTGTGGATAACCGTA
TTACCGCCTTACGCGTGTAAAACGACGGCCAGTAGATCTGTAATACGACTCACTATAGGGCGCTAGC
Features (pLannotate 1.2.2; 17 found; start..end, strand, type, name):
      1..34      +  protein_bind   loxP: Cre-mediated recombination occurs in the 8-bp core sequence (GCATACAT). Cre recombinase
     49..142     +  CDS            lacI (fragment): lac repressor; lacI; The lac repressor binds to the lac operator to inhibit transcription in E. coli. This inhibition can be relieved by adding lactose or isopropyl-β-D-thiogalactopyranoside (IPTG).
    155..176     +  protein_bind   CAP binding site: CAP binding activates transcription in the presence of cAMP. E. coli catabolite activator protein
    191..221     +  promoter       lac promoter: promoter for the E. coli lac operon
    229..245     +  protein_bind   lac operator: The lac repressor binds to the lac operator to inhibit transcription in E. coli. This inhibition can be relieved by adding lactose or isopropyl-β-D-thiogalactopyranoside (IPTG). lac repressor encoded by lacI
    265..438     +  CDS            lacZα: LacZα fragment of β-galactosidase; lacZ fragment
    500..594     -  terminator     lambda t0 terminator: transcription terminator from phage lambda
    618..1274    -  CDS            cat: CAT_ECOLX - Experimental evidence at protein level: Swiss-Prot protein existence level 1. This enzyme is an effector of chloramphenicol resistance in bacteria. From Escherichia coli. This protein is used as a marker in many commonly used cloning vectors, such as pACYC184.
   1275..1297    -  promoter       cat promoter (fragment): promoter of the E. coli cat gene encoding chloramphenicol acetyltransferase
   1303..1336    +  protein_bind   loxP: Cre-mediated recombination occurs in the 8-bp core sequence (GCATACAT). Cre recombinase
   1351..1796    +  promoter       sacB promoter: sacR; sacB promoter and control region
   1797..3215    +  CDS            sacB: SACB_BACSU - Experimental evidence at protein level: Swiss-Prot protein existence level 1. From Bacillus subtilis (strain 168).
   3286..3390    +  promoter       AmpR promoter: bla
   3391..4251    +  CDS            AmpR: β-lactamase; bla; confers resistance to ampicillin, carbenicillin, and related antibiotics
   4422..5010    +  rep_origin     ori: high-copy-number ColE1/pMB1/pBR322/pUC origin of replication
   5126..5143    -  CDS            lacZα (fragment): LacZα fragment of β-galactosidase; lacZ fragment
   5151..5169    +  promoter       T7 promoter: promoter for bacteriophage T7 RNA polymerase
