[The description below was written by a language model from this plasmid's Addgene catalogue record and pLannotate feature annotations shown in this document.]
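Description:
V677 pDNR MCS BE lacZ alpha - Donor is an empty donor vector for the Creator Splice system, a modified version of the Creator Cre/lox cloning platform. It is built on the Clontech pDNR Dual backbone and totals 5,177 bp. It replicates in E. coli from a high-copy ColE1/pUC-type origin and is selected with ampicillin through a bla (AmpR) cassette. No gene of interest is present. The backbone was modified with an alternate multiple cloning site (BamHI, SalI, SmaI, HindIII and EcoRI) and a lacZ element, and inserts are introduced by restriction cloning.

Two directly oriented loxP sites define the transferable segment. Between them the annotation shows a lac promoter region (CAP binding site, lac promoter and lac operator, preceded by a short lacI remnant) driving a lacZα fragment. This is followed on the opposite strand by a chloramphenicol acetyltransferase gene with only a fragment of its promoter and a lambda t0 terminator. The lacZα cassette presumably acts as a stuffer or blue/white indicator for insertion at the cloning site, although the record does not say so explicitly. Outside the loxP pair lie the Bacillus subtilis sacB gene with its own promoter, the AmpR cassette and the origin. A T7 promoter sits just upstream of the first loxP site and serves as the 5′ sequencing primer site.

In Creator-style systems, Cre moves the loxP-flanked insert and chloramphenicol marker into an acceptor vector. Chloramphenicol then selects for recombinants, while sucrose sensitivity from sacB counterselects unrecombined donor. The associated publication indicates that the system was modified by adding splice sites to improve expression for proteomics applications, but no splice elements are annotated in the feature table.
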