Addgene plasmid #11694: V677 pDNR MCS BE lacZ alpha - Donor
Purpose: (Empty Backbone)
Depositing lab: Tony Pawson. Depositing organization: Sinai Health System. Publication: Modification of the Creator recombination system for proteomics applications--improved expression by addition of splice sites. Colwill K, Wells CD, Elder K, Goudreault M, Hersi K, Kulkarni S, Hardy WR, Pawson T, Morin GB. BMC Biotechnol. 2006 Mar 6;6:13. doi: 10.1186/1472-6750-6-13. PubMed 16519801.
Backbone
  Vector backbone: pDNR Dual
  Backbone manufacturer: Clontech
  Backbone size (bp): 5177
  Modifications to backbone: Alternate MCS with BamHI, SalI, SmaI, HidIII, EcoRI sites and LacZ
  Vector type: Cre/Lox ; Donor vector
Growth in bacteria
  Bacterial resistance: Ampicillin, 100 μg/mL
  Growth temperature: 37°C
  Growth strain: DH5alpha
  Copy number: High Copy
Gene/Insert
  Gene/Insert name: None
  Cloning method: Restriction Enzyme
  Sequencing primers: 5′ T7
Terms and licenses: Academic/Nonprofit Terms; Industry Terms
Depositor comments: Donor vector for the Creator Splice system.
How to cite: V677 pDNR MCS BE lacZ alpha - Donor was a gift from Tony Pawson (Addgene plasmid # 11694 ; http://n2t.net/addgene:11694 ; RRID:Addgene_11694)
