>Addgene plasmid #11694 | V677 pDNR MCS BE lacZ alpha - Donor | addgene partial sequence | sequence record 18378 | T7 5'-TAATACGACTCACTATAGGG-3'
GGATCCGTCGACGGCGCCCAATACGCAAACCGCCTCTCCCCGCGCGTTGGCCGATTCATTAATGCAGCTG
GCACGACAGGTTTCCCGACTGGAAAGCGGGCAGTGAGCGCAACGCAATTAATGTGAGTTAGCTCACTCAT
TAGGCACCCCAGGCTTTACACTTTATGCTTCCGGCTCGTATGTTGTGTGAAATTGTTAGCGGATAACAAT
TTCACACAGGAAACAGCTATGACCATGATTACGGATTCACTGGCCGTCGTTTTACAACGTCGTGACTGGG
AAAACCCTGGCGTTACCCAACTTAATCGCCTTGCAGCACATCCCCCTTTCGCCAGCTGGCGTAATAGCGA
AGAGGCCCGCACCGATCGCCCTTCCCAACAGTTGCGCAGCCTGAATGGCGAATGGCGAAGCTTGAATTCC
AGGTAAGTTAGCCTAGGAGATCCTGGTCATGACTAGTGCTTGGATTCTCACCAATAAAAAACGCCCGGCG
GCAACCGAGCGTTCTGAACAAATCCAGATGGAGTTCTGAGGTCATTACTGGATCTATCAACAGGAGTCCA
AGCGAGCTCGATATCAAATTACGCCCCGCCCTGCCACTCATCGCAGTACTGTTGTAATTCATTAAGCATT
CTGCCGACATGGAAGCCATCACAAACGGCATGATGAACCTGAATCGCCAGCGGCATCAGCACCTTGTCGC
CTTGCGTATAATATTTGCCCATGGTGAAAACGGGG
